>Addgene plasmid #130008 | pRDAX-529 C-Tag Venus210[1] L10 Itgb1 EBPF2 | addgene full sequence | sequence record 270505 | Addgene NGS Result
GCCTGCCTCCAGGCCTCAATATTGGCCATTAGCCATATTATTCATTGGTTATATAGCATAAATCAATATT
GGCTATTGGCCATTGCATACGTTGTATCTATATCATAATATGTACATTTATATTGGCTCATGTCCAATAT
GACCGCCATGTTGGCATTGATTATTGACTAGTTATTAATAGTAATCAATTACGGGGTCATTAGTTCATAG
CCCATATATGGAGTTCCGCGTTACATAACTTACGGTAAATGGCCCGCCTGGCTGACCGCCCAACGACCCC
CGCCCATTGACGTCAATAATGACGTATGTTCCCATAGTAACGCCAATAGGGACTTTCCATTGACGTCAAT
GGGTGGAGTATTTACGGTAAACTGCCCACTTGGCAGTACATCAAGTGTATCATATGCCAAGTCCGCCCCC
TATTGACGTCAATGACGGTAAATGGCCCGCCTGGCATTATGCCCAGTACATGACCTTACGGGACTTTCCT
ACTTGGCAGTACATCTACGTATTAGTCATCGCTATTACCATGGTGATGCGGTTTTGGCAGTACACCAATG
GGCGTGGATAGCGGTTTGACTCACGGGGATTTCCAAGTCTCCACCCCATTGACGTCAATGGGAGTTTGTT
TTGGCACCAAAATCAACGGGACTTTCCAAAATGTCGTAATAACCCCGCCCCGTTGACGCAAATGGGCGGT
AGGCGTGTACGGTGGGAGGTCTATATAAGCAGAGCTCGTTTAGTGAACCGTCAGATCACTAGAAGCTTTA
TTGCGGTAGTTTATCACAGTTAAATTGCTAACGCAGTCAGTGCTTCTGACACAACAGTCTCGAACTTAAG
CTGCAGAAGTTGGTCGTGAGGCACTGGGCAGGTAAGTATCAAGGTTACAAGACAGGTTTAAGGAGACCAA
TAGAAACTGGGCTTGTCGAGACAGAGAAGACTCTTGCGTTTCTGATAGGCACCTATTGGTCTTACTGACA
TCCACTTTGCCTTTCTCTCCACAGGTGTCCACTCCCAGGCCACC
[2394 nt withheld, positions 1025-3418]
GGGAGCTCTGCCAGCGGTGGCAGCACCAGTGTGTCAAAGGGAGAAGAGTTGTTTACCGGTGTTGTTCCCA
TACTGGTGGAACTGGATGGTGACGTCAATGGACACAAGTTTAGCGTTTCTGGCGAAGGAGAAGGCGATGC
TACCTATGGCAAACTGACCCTCAAACTGATCTGTACGACTGGAAAGTTGCCTGTACCTTGGCCAACACTG
GTCACAACCTTGGGCTATGGGCTGCAATGCTTTGCCCGTTATCCTGATCACATGAAGCAACATGACTTCT
TTAAGTCTGCTATGCCAGAGGGATATGTGCAGGAACGGACTATCTTCTTCAAGGACGACGGCAACTACAA
GACGAGAGCTGAGGTGAAATTTGAGGGTGACACACTGGTGAATCGCATAGAGCTGAAAGGCATCGACTTC
AAAGAAGATGGGAATATTCTCGGGCATAAACTCGAGTACAACTACAATTCCCACAACGTGTACATCACTG
CCGATAAGCAGAAGAATGGGATTAAGGCGAACTTCAAGATCCGACACAACATCGAGGATGGTGGGGTCCA
GCTTGCCGACCATTATCAGCAGAACACACCCATTGGGGATGGACCAGTCCTGTTGCCGGATAACCACTAC
CTCAGTTACCAGAGCAAACTGTCCAAATAAGAATTCAGATCCGCCCCTCTCCCTCCCCCCCCCCTAACGT
TACTGGCCGAAGCCGCTTGGAATAAGGCCGGTGTGCGTTTGTCTATATGTTATTTTCCACCATATTGCCG
TCTTTTGGCAATGTGAGGGCCCGGAAACCTGGCCCTGTCTTCTTGACGAGCATTCCTAGGGGTCTTTCCC
CTCTCGCCAAAGGAATGCAAGGTCTGTTGAATGTCGTGAAGGAAGCAGTTCCTCTGGTAGCTTCTTGAAG
ACAAACAACGTCTGTAGCGACCCTTTGCAGGCAGCGGAACCCCCCACCTGGCGACAGGTGCCTCTGCGGC
CAAAAGCCACGTGTATAAGATACACCTGCAAAGGCGGCACAACCCCAGTGCCACGTTGTGAGTTGGATAG
TTGTGGAAAGAGTCAAATGGCTCTCCTCAAGCGTATTCAACAAGGGGCTGAAGGATGCCCAGAAGGTACC
CCATTGTATGGGATCTGATCTGGGGCCTCGGTACACATGCTTTACATGTGTTTAGTCGAGGTTAAAAAAA
CGTCTAGGCCCCCCGAACCACGGGGACGTGGTTTTCCTTTGAAAAACACGATGATAATATGGCCACAACC
ATGGTGAGCAAGGGCGAGGAGCTGTTCACCGGGGTGGTGCCCATCCTGGTCGAGCTGGACGGCGACGTAA
ACGGCCACAAGTTCAGCGTGAGGGGCGAGGGCGAGGGCGATGCCACCAACGGCAAGCTGACCCTGAAGTT
CATCTGCACCACCGGCAAGCTGCCCGTGCCCTGGCCCACCCTCGTGACCACCCTGAGCCACGGCGTGCAG
TGCTTCGCCCGCTACCCCGACCACATGAAGCAGCACGACTTCTTCAAGTCCGCCATGCCCGAAGGCTACG
TCCAGGAGCGCACCATCTTCTTCAAGGACGACGGCACCTACAAGACCCGCGCCGAGGTGAAGTTCGAGGG
CGACACCCTGGTGAACCGCATCGAGCTGAAGGGCGTCGACTTCAAGGAGGACGGCAACATCCTGGGGCAC
AAGCTGGAGTACAACTTCAACAGCCACAACATCTATATCATGGCCGTCAAGCAGAAGAACGGCATCAAGG
TGAACTTCAAGATCCGCCACAACGTGGAGGACGGCAGCGTGCAGCTCGCCGACCACTACCAGCAGAACAC
CCCCATCGGCGACGGCCCCGTGCTGCTGCCCGACAGCCACTACCTGAGCACCCAGTCCGTGCTGAGCAAA
GACCCCAACGAGAAGCGCGATCACATGGTCCTGCTGGAGTTCCGCACCGCCGCCGGGATCACTCTCGGCA
TGGACGAGCTGTACAAGTAAACCGGTGCTCGAGGTACCGATGAATAGCTAAGGTCGAGGCCGCAGGTAAG
TATCAAGGTTACAAGACAGGTTTAAGGAGACCAATAGAAACTGGGCTTGTCGAGACAGAGAAGACTCTTG
CGTTTCTGATAGGCACCTATTGGTCTTACTGACATCCACTTTGCCTTTCTCTCCACAGGTGTCGACAATC
AACCTCTGGATTACAAAATTTGTGAAAGATTGACTGGTATTCTTAACTATGTTGCTCCTTTTACGCTATG
TGGATACGCTGCTTTAATGCCTTTGTATCATGCTATTGCTTCCCGTATGGCTTTCATTTTCTCCTCCTTG
TATAAATCCTGGTTGCTGTCTCTTTATGAGGAGTTGTGGCCCGTTGTCAGGCAACGTGGCGTGGTGTGCA
CTGTGTTTGCTGACGCAACCCCCACTGGTTGGGGCATTGCCACCACCTGTCAGCTCCTTTCCGGGACTTT
CGCTTTCCCCCTCCCTATTGCCACGGCGGAACTCATCGCCGCCTGCCTTGCCCGCTGCTGGACAGGGGCT
CGGCTGTTGGGCACTGACAATTCCGTGGTGTTGTCGGGGAAGCTGACGTCCTTTCCATGGCTGCTCGCCT
GTGTTGCCACCTGGATTCTGCGCGGGACGTCCTTCTGCTACGTCCCTTCGGCCCTCAATCCAGCGGACCT
TCCTTCCCGCGGCCTGCTGCCGGCTCTGCGGCCTCTTCCGCGTCTTCGCCTTCGCCCTCAGACGAGTCGG
ATCTCCCTTTGGGCCGCCTCCCCGCCTGGAATTCGAGCTCGGTACGATCAGCCTCGACTGTGCCTTCTAG
TTGCCAGCCATCTGTTGTTTGCCCCTCCCCCGTGCCTTCCTTGACCCTGGAAGGTGCCACTCCCACTGTC
CTTTCCTAATAAAATGAGGAAATTGCATCGCATTGTCTGAGTAGGTGTCATTCTATTCTGGGGGGTGGGG
TGGGGCAGGACAGCAAGGGGGAGGATTGGGAAGACAATAGCCCAGCTTTTGTTCCCTTTAGTGAGGGTTA
ATTGCGCGCTTGGCGTAATCATGGTCATAGCTGTTTCCTGTGTGAAATTGTTATCCGCTAATTCACTCCT
CAGGTGCAGGCTGCCTATCAGAAGGTGGTGGCTGGTGTGGCCAATGCCCTGGCTCACAAATACCACTGAG
ATCTTTTTCCCTCTGCCAAAAATTATGGGGACATCATGAAGCCCCTTGAGCATCTGACTTCTGGCTAATA
AAGGAAATTTATTTTCATTGCAATAGTGTGTTGGAATTTTTTGTGTCTCTCACTCGGAAGGACATATGGG
AGGGCAAATCATTTAAAACATCAGAATGAGTATTTGGTTTAGAGTTTGGCAACATATGCCCATATGCTGG
CTGCCATGAACAAAGGTTGGCTATAAAGAGGTCATCAGTATATGAAACAGCCCCCTGCTGTCCATTCCTT
ATTCCATAGAAAAGCCTTGACTTGAGGTTAGATTTTTTTTATATTTTGTTTTGTGTTATTTTTTTCTTTA
ACATCCCTAAAATTTTCCTTACATGTTTTACTAGCCAGATTTTTCCTCCTCTCCTGACTACTCCCAGTCA
TAGCTGTCCCTCTTCTCTTATGGAGATCGGCCGGCCGCCGGCGTCGACGCGCGCGGCCGCGGCGCGCCGT
TGCTGGCGTTTTTCCATAGGCTCCGCCCCCCTGACGAGCATCACAAAAATCGACGCTCAAGTCAGAGGTG
GCGAAACCCGACAGGACTATAAAGATACCAGGCGTTTCCCCCTGGAAGCTCCCTCGTGCGCTCTCCTGTT
CCGACCCTGCCGCTTACCGGATACCTGTCCGCCTTTCTCCCTTCGGGAAGCGTGGCGCTTTCTCATAGCT
CACGCTGTAGGTATCTCAGTTCGGTGTAGGTCGTTCGCTCCAAGCTGGGCTGTGTGCACGAACCCCCCGT
TCAGCCCGACCGCTGCGCCTTATCCGGTAACTATCGTCTTGAGTCCAACCCGGTAAGACACGACTTATCG
CCACTGGCAGCAGCCACTGGTAACAGGATTAGCAGAGCGAGGTATGTAGGCGGTGCTACAGAGTTCTTGA
AGTGGTGGCCTAACTACGGCTACACTAGAAGAACAGTATTTGGTATCTGCGCTCTGCTGAAGCCAGTTAC
CTTCGGAAAAAGAGTTGGTAGCTCTTGATCCGGCAAACAAACCACCGCTGGTAGCGGTGGTTTTTTTGTT
TGCAAGCAGCAGATTACGCGCAGAAAAAAAGGATCTCAAGAAGATCCTTTGATCTTTTCTACGGGGTCTG
ACGCTCAGTGGAACGAAAACTCACGTTAAGGGATTTTGGTCATGAGATTATCAAAAAGGATCTTCACCTA
GATCCTTTTAAATTAAAAATGAAGTTTTAAATCAATCTAAAGTATATATGAGTAAACTTGGTCTGACAGT
TACCAATGCTTAATCAGTGAGGCACCTATCTCAGCGATCTGTCTATTTCGTTCATCCATAGTTGCCTGAC
TCCCCGTCGTGTAGATAACTACGATACGGGAGGGCTTACCATCTGGCCCCAGTGCTGCAATGATACCGCG
AGACCCACGCTCACCGGCTCCAGATTTATCAGCAATAAACCAGCCAGCCGGAAGGGCCGAGCGCAGAAGT
GGTCCTGCAACTTTATCCGCCTCCATCCAGTCTATTAATTGTTGCCGGGAAGCTAGAGTAAGTAGTTCGC
CAGTTAATAGTTTGCGCAACGTTGTTGCCATTGCTACAGGCATCGTGGTGTCACGCTCGTCGTTTGGTAT
GGCTTCATTCAGCTCCGGTTCCCAACGATCAAGGCGAGTTACATGATCCCCCATGTTGTGCAAAAAAGCG
GTTAGCTCCTTCGGTCCTCCGATCGTTGTCAGAAGTAAGTTGGCCGCAGTGTTATCACTCATGGTTATGG
CAGCACTGCATAATTCTCTTACTGTCATGCCATCCGTAAGATGCTTTTCTGTGACTGGTGAGTACTCAAC
CAAGTCATTCTGAGAATAGTGTATGCGGCGACCGAGTTGCTCTTGCCCGGCGTCAATACGGGATAATACC
GCGCCACATAGCAGAACTTTAAAAGTGCTCATCATTGGAAAACGTTCTTCGGGGCGAAAACTCTCAAGGA
TCTTACCGCTGTTGAGATCCAGTTCGATGTAACCCACTCGTGCACCCAACTGATCTTCAGCATCTTTTAC
TTTCACCAGCGTTTCTGGGTGAGCAAAAACAGGAAGGCAAAATGCCGCAAAAAAGGGAATAAGGGCGACA
CGGAAATGTTGAATACTCATACTCTTCCTTTTTCAATATTATTGAAGCATTTATCAGGGTTATTGTCTCA
TGAGCGGATACATATTTGAATGTATTTAGAAAAATAAACAAATAGGGGTTCCGCGCACATTTCCCCGAAA
AGTGCCACCTGACGTCTAAGAAACCATTATTATCATGACATTAACCTATAAAAATAGGCGTATCACGAGG
CCCTTTCGTCTACGCGCGCGCCGGCGGCGCGCCGTCGACGGCCGGCCGCGGCCGC
Features (pLannotate 1.2.2; 17 found; start..end, strand, type, name):
    155..532     +  enhancer       CMV enhancer: human cytomegalovirus immediate early enhancer
    534..733     +  promoter       CMV promoter: human cytomegalovirus (CMV) immediate early promoter
    872..1004    +  intron         chimeric intron: chimera between introns from human β-globin and immunoglobulin heavy chain genes
   1025..3418    +  CDS            Itgb1 (sequence withheld): ITB1_MOUSE - Experimental evidence at protein level: Swiss-Prot protein existence level 1. [Isoform 2]: Isoform 2 displaces isoform 1 in striated muscles. From Mus musculus (Mouse).
   3449..4075    +  CDS            mVenus (fragment): mVenus is a basic (constitutively fluorescent) yellow fluorescent protein published in 2006, derived from Aequorea victoria. It is reported to be a rapidly-maturing monomer with moderate acid sensitivity.
   4092..4678    +  misc_feature   IRES2: internal ribosome entry site (IRES) of the encephalomyocarditis virus (EMCV)
   4679..5398    +  CDS            EBFP2: enhanced blue variant of GFP (Ai et al., 2007) mammalian codon-optimized
   5444..5576    +  intron         chimeric intron: chimera between introns from human β-globin and immunoglobulin heavy chain genes
   5585..6173    +  misc_feature   WPRE: woodchuck hepatitis virus posttranscriptional regulatory element
   6177..6193    +  misc_feature   MCS (fragment): pUC18/19 multiple cloning site
   6206..6317    +  polyA_signal   bGH poly(A) signal: bovine growth hormone polyadenylation signal
   6413..6431    -  promoter       T3 promoter: promoter for bacteriophage T3 RNA polymerase
   6490..6564    +  CDS            HBB (fragment): HBB_PONPY - Experimental evidence at transcript level: Swiss-Prot protein existence level 2. Involved in oxygen transport from the lung to the various peripheral tissues. From Pongo pygmaeus (Bornean orangutan).
   6635..6690    +  polyA_signal   β-globin poly(A) signal: rabbit β-globin polyadenylation signal (Gil and Proudfoot, 1987)
   7069..7657    -  rep_origin     ori: high-copy-number ColE1/pMB1/pBR322/pUC origin of replication
   7828..8688    -  CDS            AmpR: β-lactamase; bla; confers resistance to ampicillin, carbenicillin, and related antibiotics
   8689..8793    -  promoter       AmpR promoter: bla
