[The description below was written by a language model from this plasmid's Addgene catalogue record and pLannotate feature annotations shown in this document.]
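Description:
pRDAX-529 C-Tag Venus210[1] L10 Itgb1 EBPF2 is a custom-built mammalian expression plasmid of about 8.9 kb designed for protein–protein interaction assays based on bimolecular or trimolecular fluorescence complementation (BiFC/TriFC). It is propagated in E. coli as a high-copy plasmid through a ColE1/pUC-type origin and is selected with ampicillin via the β-lactamase gene and its native promoter. No mammalian selection marker is annotated, which points to transient transfection, although the record does not say so.

The expression cassette is driven by the human CMV immediate-early enhancer and promoter, followed by a chimeric β-globin/immunoglobulin intron that promotes efficient processing of the transcript. The first open reading frame encodes mouse integrin β1 (Itgb1, CD29). It is followed after a short gap, presumably the "L10" linker in the name, by a partial mVenus coding sequence. This places the non-fluorescent Venus fragment, apparently the N-terminal portion split near residue 210, at the C-terminus of the integrin. Yellow fluorescence should be restored only when a partner protein carrying the complementary Venus fragment is brought close to it.

Downstream, an EMCV IRES allows translation of EBFP2 from the same transcript. This gives an independent blue signal that identifies transfected cells and can be used to normalise for expression level. The 3′ region contains a second copy of the chimeric intron, a WPRE that enhances transcript stability and expression, and a bGH polyadenylation signal. A β-globin fragment and a rabbit β-globin poly(A) signal lie further downstream, together with a T3 promoter. The cloning sites used to insert Itgb1 are not recorded.
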