Addgene plasmid #130008: pRDAX-529 C-Tag Venus210[1] L10 Itgb1 EBPF2
Purpose: PPI (BiFC/TriFC) assay vector
Depositing lab: Gary Lewin.
Backbone
  Vector backbone: custom built
  Vector type: Mammalian Expression
Growth in bacteria
  Bacterial resistance: Ampicillin, 100 μg/mL
  Growth temperature: 37°C
  Growth strain: DH5alpha
  Copy number: High Copy
Gene/Insert
  Gene/Insert name: Itgb1
  Species: M. musculus (mouse)
  Entrez Gene: Itgb1 (a.k.a. 4633401G24Rik, CD29, Fnrb, Gm9863, gpIIa)
  Cloning method: Restriction Enzyme; 5′ cloning site unknown (unknown if destroyed); 3′ cloning site unknown (unknown if destroyed)
Terms and licenses: Academic/Nonprofit Terms; Industry Terms: Not Available to Industry
How to cite: pRDAX-529 C-Tag Venus210[1] L10 Itgb1 EBPF2 was a gift from Gary Lewin (Addgene plasmid # 130008 ; http://n2t.net/addgene:130008 ; RRID:Addgene_130008)
